Addgene plasmid #193187: AAV-PB-SRT-tdTomato_BC22
Purpose: Barcoded piggyBac self-reporting transposon with tdTomato marker in AAV backbone
Depositing lab: Rob Mitra. Depositing organization: Washington University in Saint Louis. Publication: Measuring transcription factor binding and gene expression using barcoded self-reporting transposon calling cards and transcriptomes. Lalli M, Yen A, Thopte U, Dong F, Moudgil A, Chen X, Milbrandt J, Dougherty JD, Mitra RD. NAR Genom Bioinform. 2022 Aug 31;4(3):lqac061. doi: 10.1093/nargab/lqac061. eCollection 2022 Sep. PubMed 36062164.
Backbone
  Vector backbone: AAV-PB-SRT-tdTomato
  Vector type: AAV
Growth in bacteria
  Bacterial resistance: Ampicillin, 100 μg/mL
  Growth temperature: 37°C
  Growth strain: NEB Stable
  Copy number: High Copy
Gene/Insert
  Gene/Insert name: Barcoded piggyBac tdTomato SRT
  Species: H. sapiens (human)
  Mutation: Barcode: CAGT
  Cloning method: Gibson Cloning
Terms and licenses: Academic/Nonprofit Terms; Industry Terms: Not Available to Industry
How to cite: AAV-PB-SRT-tdTomato_BC22 was a gift from Rob Mitra (Addgene plasmid # 193187 ; http://n2t.net/addgene:193187 ; RRID:Addgene_193187)
