[The description below was written by a language model from this plasmid's Addgene catalogue record and pLannotate feature annotations shown in this document.]
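Description:
AAV-PB-SRT-tdTomato_BC22 is an AAV transfer plasmid carrying a barcoded piggyBac self-reporting transposon (SRT) marked with tdTomato. It is propagated in E. coli as a high-copy plasmid through a ColE1/pUC-type origin and selected with ampicillin via the β-lactamase gene and its promoter. A recombination-deficient host strain is recorded, consistent with the need to keep the repeat-containing AAV2 inverted terminal repeats stable. The two ITR fragments flank the payload and allow it to be packaged into recombinant AAV for delivery to mammalian cells. Small annotated fragments outside them (M13 ori, lacZα, T7 promoter, lacI, RSF ori, rrnB T1 terminator) appear to be backbone remnants or short matches rather than functional modules.

Between the ITRs, the EF-1α core promoter with portions of its intron A drives a mammalian codon-optimised tdTomato coding sequence, which marks transduced cells. Downstream the annotation detects a hammerhead ribozyme, a short 5S rRNA-like match and only a small fragment of the bGH polyadenylation signal. The piggyBac terminal repeats are not annotated in the feature table, although the catalogue entry identifies the insert as a piggyBac transposon. The four-nucleotide barcode that distinguishes this member of the series is listed only as a mutation field.

In the self-reporting design, a transposon without its own functional terminator produces transcripts that read through into flanking genomic DNA once piggyBac transposase has inserted it, so insertion sites can be recovered from RNA. The associated publication uses such barcoded SRTs for calling cards assays that record transcription factor binding alongside transcriptomes. The record does not detail how the barcode is used, nor the transposase source, which must be supplied separately.
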