Features (pLannotate 1.2.2; 21 found; start..end, strand, type, name):
     44..78      -  promoter       AmpR promoter (fragment): bla
    104..235     -  rep_origin     M13 ori (fragment): M13 bacteriophage origin of replication; arrow indicates direction of (+) strand synthesis
    256..412     -  CDS            lacZα (fragment): LacZα fragment of β-galactosidase; lacZ fragment
    421..439     +  promoter       T7 promoter: promoter for bacteriophage T7 RNA polymerase
    475..605     -  repeat_region  AAV2 ITR (fragment): inverted terminal repeat of adeno-associated virus serotype 2 inverted
    624..733     +  enhancer       CMV enhancer (fragment): human cytomegalovirus immediate early enhancer
    987..1005    -  misc_feature   MCS (fragment): pBluescript multiple cloning site
   1075..1286    +  promoter       EF-1α core promoter: core promoter for human elongation factor EF-1α
   1287..1400    +  intron         EF-1α intron A (fragment): intron upstream of the start codon of human EF-1α
   2026..2229    +  intron         EF-1α intron A: truncated intron upstream of the start codon of human EF-1α
   2250..3679    +  CDS            tdTomato (fragment): tandem dimeric (pseudo-monomeric) derivative of DsRed (Shaner et al., 2004) mammalian codon-optimized
   4123..4175    +  ncRNA          Hammerhead 1: Accession: RF00163 - Hammerhead ribozyme (type I)
   4216..4334    +  ncRNA          5S rRNA: Accession: RF00001 - 5S ribosomal RNA
   4361..4383    +  polyA_signal   bGH poly(A) signal (fragment): bovine growth hormone polyadenylation signal
   4406..4536    +  repeat_region  AAV2 ITR (fragment): inverted terminal repeat of adeno-associated virus serotype 2 inverted
   4571..4618    -  CDS            lacI (fragment): lac repressor; lacI; The lac repressor binds to the lac operator to inhibit transcription in E. coli. This inhibition can be relieved by adding lactose or isopropyl-β-D-thiogalactopyranoside (IPTG).
   4655..4695    -  rep_origin     RSF ori (fragment): Plasmids containing the RSF 1030 origin of replication can be propagated in E. coli cells that contain additional plasmids with compatible origins.
   4717..4760    +  terminator     rrnB T1 terminator: Escherichia coli rrnB; transcription terminator T1 from the E. coli rrnB gene
   4817..5405    -  rep_origin     ori: high-copy-number ColE1/pMB1/pBR322/pUC origin of replication
   5576..6436    -  CDS            AmpR: β-lactamase; bla; confers resistance to ampicillin, carbenicillin, and related antibiotics
   6437..6500    -  promoter       AmpR promoter: bla
>Addgene plasmid #193187 | AAV-PB-SRT-tdTomato_BC22 | addgene full sequence | sequence record 379125 | Addgene NGS Result
GCTAATAACAGGCCTGCTGGTAATCGCAGGCCTTTTTATTTGGTGTATTTAGAAAAATAAACAAATAGGG
GTTCCGCGCACATTTCCCCGAAAAGTGCCACCTAAATTGTAAGCGTTAATATTTTGTTAAAATTCGCGTT
AAATTTTTGTTAAATCAGCTCATTTTTTAACCAATAGGCCGAAATCGGCAAAATCCCTTATAAATCAAAA
GAATAGACCGAGATAGGGTTGAGTGGCCGCTACAGGGCGCTCCCATTCGCCATTCAGGCTGCGCAACTGT
TGGGAAGGGCGTTTCGGTGCGGGCCTCTTCGCTATTACGCCAGCTGGCGAAAGGGGGATGTGCTGCAAGG
CGATTAAGTTGGGTAACGCCAGGGTTTTCCCAGTCACGACGTTGTAAAACGACGGCCAGTGAGCGCGACG
TAATACGACTCACTATAGGGCGAATTGTAGGCGGAAGGCCGTCAAGGCCGCATGGCTGCGCGCTCGCTCG
CTCACTGAGGCCGCCCGGGCAAAGCCCGGGCGTCGGGCGACCTTTGGTCGCCCGGCCTCAGTGAGCGAGC
GAGCGCGCAGAGAGGGAGTGGCCAACTCCATCACTAGGGGTTCCTATTGACGTCAGATCGCTAAATAATG
ACGTATGTTCCCATAGTAACGCCAATAGGGACTTTCCATTGACGTCAATGGGTGGAGTATTTACGGTAAA
CTGCCCACTTGGCAGTACATCAAGTGTATCATACGTCAAGGCCGCATTTAACCCTAGAAAGATAATCATA
TTGTGACGTACGTTAAAGATAATCATGTGTAAAATTGACGCATGTGTTTTATCGGTCTGTATATCGAGGT
TTATTTATTAATTTGAATAGATATTAAGTTTTATTATATTTACACTTACATACTAATAATAAATTCAACA
AACAATTTATTTATGTTTATTTATTTATTAAAAAAAACAAAAACTCAAAATTTCTTCTATAAAGTAACAA
AACTTTTATCGAATTCCTGCAGCCCAGCTTGATCTTAGGTCCCTCGACGAATTCTCTAGAGAAGAGCATG
CGTGAGGCTCCGGTGCCCGTCAGTGGGCAGAGCGCACATCGCCCACAGTCCCCGAGAAGTTGGGGGGAGG
GGTCGGCAATTGAACCGGTGCCTAGAGAAGGTGGCGCGGGGTAAACTGGGAAAGTGATGTCGTGTACTGG
CTCCGCCTTTTTCCCGAGGGTGGGGGAGAACCGTATATAAGTGCAGTAGTCGCCGTGAACGTTCTTTTTC
GCAACGGGTTTGCCGCCAGAACACAGGTAAGTGCCGTGTGTGGTTCCCGCGGGCCTGGCCTCTTTACGGG
TTATGGCCCTTGCGTGCCTTGAATTACTTCCACGCCCCTGGCTGCAGTACGTGATTCTTGATCCCGAGCT
TCGGGTTGGAAGTGGGTGGGAGAGTTCGAGGCCTTGCGCTTAAGGAGCCCCTTCGCCTCGTGCTTGAGTT
GAGGCCTGGCTTGGGCGCTGGGGCCGCCGCGTGCGAATCTGGTGGCACCTTCGCGCCTGTCTCGCTGCTT
TCGATAAGTCTCTAGCCATTTAAAATTTTTGATGACCTGCTGCGACGCTTTTTTTCTGGCAAGATAGTCT
TGTAAATGCGGGCCAAGATCTGCACACTGGTATTTCGGTTTTTGGGGCCGCGGGCGGCGACGGGGCCCGT
GCGTCCCAGCGCACATGTTCGGCGAGGCGGGGCCTGCGAGCGCGGCCACCGAGAATCGGACGGGGGTAGT
CTCAAGCTGGCCGGCCTGCTCTGGTGCCTGGCCTCGCGCCGCCGTGTATCGCCCCGCCCTGGGCGGCAAG
GCTGGCCCGGTCGGCACCAGTTGCGTGAGCGGAAAGATGGCCGCTTCCCGGCCCTGCTGCAGGGAGCTCA
AAATGGAGGACGCGGCGCTCGGGAGAGCGGGCGGGTGAGTCACCCACACAAAGGAAAAGGGCCTTTCCGT
CCTCAGCCGTCGCTTCATGTGACTCCACGGAGTACCGGGCGCCGTCCAGGCACCTCGATTAGTTCTCGAG
CTTTTGGAGTACGTCGTCTTTAGGTTGGGGGGAGGGGTTTTATGCGATGGAGTTTCCCCACACTGAGTGG
GTGGAGACTGAAGTTAGGCCAGCTTGGCACTTGATGTAATTCTCCTTGGAATTTGCCCTTTTTGAGTTTG
GATCTTGGTTCATTCTCAAGCCTCAGACAGTGGTTCAAAGTTTTTTTCTTCCATTTCAGGTGTCGTGAAA
ACTACGCCAATGGTGAGCAAGGGCGAGGAGGTCATCAAAGAGTTCATGCGCTTCAAGGTGCGCATGGAGG
GCTCCATGAACGGCCACGAGTTCGAGATCGAGGGCGAGGGCGAGGGCCGCCCCTACGAGGGCACCCAGGC
CGCCAAGCTGAAGGTGACCAAGGGCGGCCCCCTGCCCTTCGCCTGGGACATCCTGTCCCCCCAGTTCATG
TACGGCTCCAAGGCGTACGTGAAGCACCCCGCCGACATCCCCGATTACAAGAAGCTGTCCTTCCCCGAGG
GCTTCAAGTGGGAGCGCGTGATGAACTTCGAGGACGGCGGTCTGGTGACCGTGACCCAGGACTCCTCCCT
GCAGGACGGCACGCTGATCTACAAGGTGAAGATGCGCGGCACCAACTTCCCCCCCGACGGCCCCGTAATG
CAGAAGAAGACCATGGGCTGGGAGGCCTCCACCGAGCGCCTGTACCCCCGCGACGGCGTGCTGAAGGGCG
AGATCCACCAGGCCCTGAAGCTGAAGGACGGCGGCCACTACCTGGTGGAGTTCAAGACCATCTACATGGC
CAAGAAGCCCGTGCAACTGCCCGGCTACTACTACGTGGACACCAAGCTGGACATCACCTCCCACAACGAG
GACTACACCATCGTGGAACAGTACGAGCGCTCCGAGGGCCGCCACCACCTGTTCCTGGGGCATGGCACCG
GCAGCACCGGCAGCGGCAGCTCCGGCACCGCCTCCTCCGAGGACAACAACATGGCCGTCATCAAAGAGTT
CATGCGCTTCAAGGTGCGCATGGAGGGCTCCATGAACGGCCACGAGTTCGAGATCGAGGGCGAGGGCGAG
GGCCGCCCCTACGAGGGCACCCAGACCGCCAAGCTGAAGGTGACCAAGGGCGGCCCCCTGCCCTTCGCCT
GGGACATCCTGTCCCCCCAGTTCATGTACGGCTCCAAGGCGTACGTGAAGCACCCCGCCGACATCCCCGA
TTACAAGAAGCTGTCCTTCCCCGAGGGCTTCAAGTGGGAGCGCGTGATGAACTTCGAGGACGGCGGTCTG
GTGACCGTGACCCAGGACTCCTCCCTGCAGGACGGCACGCTGATCTACAAGGTGAAGATGCGCGGCACCA
ACTTCCCCCCCGACGGCCCCGTAATGCAGAAGAAGACCATGGGCTGGGAGGCCTCCACCGAGCGCCTGTA
CCCCCGCGACGGCGTGCTGAAGGGCGAGATCCACCAGGCCCTGAAGCTGAAGGACGGCGGCCACTACCTG
GTGGAGTTCAAGACCATCTACATGGCCAAGAAGCCCGTGCAACTGCCCGGCTACTACTACGTGGACACCA
AGCTGGACATCACCTCCCACAACGAGGACTACACCATCGTGGAACAGTACGAGCGCTCCGAGGGCCGCCA
CCACCTGTTCCTGTACGGCATGGACGAGCTGTACAAGTAATCGATAACAACTCGAGTACCGGCTTAAGTG
ATAGATCGGAAGAGCGGTTCAGCAGGAATGCCGAGACCGGTTTAAACTCAGTGTCCATAGCGACGCCGGC
GCGATAAGCTATCTATAACAAGAAAATATATATATAATAAGTTATCACGTAAGTAGAACATGAAATAACA
ATATAATTATCGTATGAGTTAAATCTTAAAAGTCACGTAAAAGATAATCATGCGTCATTTTGACTCACGC
GGTCGTTATAGTTCAAAATCAGTGACACTTACCGCATTGACAAGCACGCCTCACGGGAGCTCCAAGCGGC
GACTGAGATGTCCTAAATGCACAGCGACGGATTCGCGCTATTTAGAAAGAGAGAGCAATATTTCAAGAAT
GCATGCGTCAATTTTACGCAGACTATCTTTCAGTGGTTAAGAGCTCATCTGAGATGCAGGTACATCCCAC
TGATGAGTCCCAAATAGGACGAAACGCGCTTCGGTGCGTCTGGGATTCCACTGCTATCCACGCGGCCGCA
CGGCATTACGTTAGACGTCTAGGCCACACCACCCTGAAGGCGCCTGCTCGCCTCTGATCTGTTGAAGCTA
AGCAGGGTCGGTCCTGGTTAGTACTTGGATGGGACTCCGCCTGGTAATAGCCGGTACCGTAGGCTTGCAT
GGTCATAGCTGTTTCCTTGCGCTGGGGATGCGGTGGGCTCTATAGAGAGTCGATCGTGTGATCGAAGGAA
CCCCTAGTGATGGAGTTGGCCACTCCCTCTCTGCGCGCTCGCTCGCTCACTGAGGCCGGGCGACCAAAGG
TCGCCCGACGCCCGGGCTTTGCCCGGGCGGCCTCAGTGAGCGAGCGAGCGCGCAGCATGTAGAGACTGGG
CCTCATGGGCCTTCCGCCTATCACTGCCCGCTTTCCAGTCGGGAAACCTGTCGTGCCAGCTGCATTAACA
TGGTCATAGCTGTTTCCTTGCGTATTGGGCGCTCTCCGCTTCCTCGCTCACTGACTCGCTGCGCTCGGTC
GTTCGGGTAAAGCCTGGGGTGCCTAAATAAAACGAAAGGCCCAGTCTTCCGACTGAGCCTTTCGTTTTAT
TGAGCAAAAGGCCAGCAAAAGGCCAGGAACCGTAAAAAGGCCGCGTTGCTGGCGTTTTTCCATAGGCTCC
GCCCCCCTGACGAGCATCACAAAAATCGACGCTCAAGTCAGAGGTGGCGAAACCCGACAGGACTATAAAG
ATACCAGGCGTTTCCCCCTGGAAGCTCCCTCGTGCGCTCTCCTGTTCCGACCCTGCCGCTTACCGGATAC
CTGTCCGCCTTTCTCCCTTCGGGAAGCGTGGCGCTTTCTCATAGCTCACGCTGTAGGTATCTCAGTTCGG
TGTAGGTCGTTCGCTCCAAGCTGGGCTGTGTGCACGAACCCCCCGTTCAGCCCGACCGCTGCGCCTTATC
CGGTAACTATCGTCTTGAGTCCAACCCGGTAAGACACGACTTATCGCCACTGGCAGCAGCCACTGGTAAC
AGGATTAGCAGAGCGAGGTATGTAGGCGGTGCTACAGAGTTCTTGAAGTGGTGGCCTAACTACGGCTACA
CTAGAAGAACAGTATTTGGTATCTGCGCTCTGCTGAAGCCAGTTACCTTCGGAAAAAGAGTTGGTAGCTC
TTGATCCGGCAAACAAACCACCGCTGGTAGCGGTGGTTTTTTTGTTTGCAAGCAGCAGATTACGCGCAGA
AAAAAAGGATCTCAAGAAGATCCTTTGATCTTTTCTACGGGGTCTGACGCTCAGTGGAACGAAAACTCAC
GTTAAGGGATTTTGGTCATGAGATTATCAAAAAGGATCTTCACCTAGATCCTTTTAAATTAAAAATGAAG
TTTTAAATCAATCTAAAGTATATATGAGTAAACTTGGTCTGACAGTTACCAATGCTTAATCAGTGAGGCA
CCTATCTCAGCGATCTGTCTATTTCGTTCATCCATAGTTGCCTGACTCCCCGTCGTGTAGATAACTACGA
TACGGGAGGGCTTACCATCTGGCCCCAGTGCTGCAATGATACCGCGAGAACCACGCTCACCGGCTCCAGA
TTTATCAGCAATAAACCAGCCAGCCGGAAGGGCCGAGCGCAGAAGTGGTCCTGCAACTTTATCCGCCTCC
ATCCAGTCTATTAATTGTTGCCGGGAAGCTAGAGTAAGTAGTTCGCCAGTTAATAGTTTGCGCAACGTTG
TTGCCATTGCTACAGGCATCGTGGTGTCACGCTCGTCGTTTGGTATGGCTTCATTCAGCTCCGGTTCCCA
ACGATCAAGGCGAGTTACATGATCCCCCATGTTGTGCAAAAAAGCGGTTAGCTCCTTCGGTCCTCCGATC
GTTGTCAGAAGTAAGTTGGCCGCAGTGTTATCACTCATGGTTATGGCAGCACTGCATAATTCTCTTACTG
TCATGCCATCCGTAAGATGCTTTTCTGTGACTGGTGAGTACTCAACCAAGTCATTCTGAGAATAGTGTAT
GCGGCGACCGAGTTGCTCTTGCCCGGCGTCAATACGGGATAATACCGCGCCACATAGCAGAACTTTAAAA
GTGCTCATCATTGGAAAACGTTCTTCGGGGCGAAAACTCTCAAGGATCTTACCGCTGTTGAGATCCAGTT
CGATGTAACCCACTCGTGCACCCAACTGATCTTCAGCATCTTTTACTTTCACCAGCGTTTCTGGGTGAGC
AAAAACAGGAAGGCAAAATGCCGCAAAAAAGGGAATAAGGGCGACACGGAAATGTTGAATACTCATACTC
TTCCTTTTTCAATATTATTGAAGCATTTATCAGGGTTATTGTCTCATGAGCGGATACATATTTGAA
